>Addgene plasmid #105784 | pKK-TEV-3XFLAG | addgene full sequence | sequence record 203373 | Addgene NGS Result
GTCGACGGATCGGGAGATCTCCCGATCCCCTATGGTGCACTCTCAGTACAATCTGCTCTGATGCCGCATA
GTTAAGCCAGTATCTGCTCCCTGCTTGTGTGTTGGAGGTCGCTGAGTAGTGCGCGAGCAAAATTTAAGCT
ACAACAAGGCAAGGCTTGACCGACAATTGCATGAAGAATCTGCTTAGGGTTAGGCGTTTTGCGCTGCTTC
GCGATGTACGGGCCAGATATACGCGTTGACATTGATTATTGACTAGTTATTAATAGTAATCAATTACGGG
GTCATTAGTTCATAGCCCATATATGGAGTTCCGCGTTACATAACTTACGGTAAATGGCCCGCCTGGCTGA
CCGCCCAACGACCCCCGCCCATTGACGTCAATAATGACGTATGTTCCCATAGTAACGCCAATAGGGACTT
TCCATTGACGTCAATGGGTGGAGTATTTACGGTAAACTGCCCACTTGGCAGTACATCAAGTGTATCATAT
GCCAAGTACGCCCCCTATTGACGTCAATGACGGTAAATGGCCCGCCTGGCATTATGCCCAGTACATGACC
TTATGGGACTTTCCTACTTGGCAGTACATCTACGTATTAGTCATCGCTATTACCATGGTGATGCGGTTTT
GGCAGTACATCAATGGGCGTGGATAGCGGTTTGACTCACGGGGATTTCCAAGTCTCCACCCCATTGACGT
CAATGGGAGTTTGTTTTGGCACCAAAATCAACGGGACTTTCCAAAATGTCGTAACAACTCCGCCCCATTG
ACGCAAATGGGCGGTAGGCGTGTACGGTGGGAGGTCTATATAAGCAGAGCTCTCCCTATCAGTGATAGAG
ATCTCCCTATCAGTGATAGAGATCGTCGACGAGCTCGTTTAGTGAACCGTCAGATCGCCTGGAGACGCCA
TCCACGCTGTTTTGACCTCCATAGAAGACACCGGGACCGATCCAGCCTCCGGACTCTGGCGTTTAAACTT
AAGCTTGGTACCGAGCTCGGATCCGAAAACCTGTACTTCCAAGGAACCGGTGGTCACCTGTACAATCGAT
CCTGCAGGAGCTAGCGAGAATTTGTATTTTCAGGGTGATATCCAGCACAGTGGCGGCCGCGACTACAAAG
ACCATGACGGTGATTATAAAGATCATGACATCGATTACAAGGATGACGATGACAAGTAAGGGCCCGTTTA
AACCCGCTGATCAGCCTCGACTGTGCCTTCTAGTTGCCAGCCATCTGTTGTTTGCCCCTCCCCCGTGCCT
TCCTTGACCCTGGAAGGTGCCACTCCCACTGTCCTTTCCTAATAAAATGAGGAAATTGCATCGCATTGTC
TGAGTAGGTGTCATTCTATTCTGGGGGGTGGGGTGGGGCAGGACAGCAAGGGGGAGGATTGGGAAGACAA
TAGCAGGCATGCTGGGGATGCGGTGGGCTCTATGGCTTCTGAGGCGGAAAGAACCAGCTGGGGCTCTAGG
GGGTATCCCC
[124 nt withheld, positions 1481-1604]
C
[91 nt withheld, positions 1606-1696]
AGGGTGATGGTTCACGTACCTAGAAGTTCCTATTCCGAAGTTCCTATTCTCTAGAAAGTATAGGAACTTC
CTTGGCCAAAAAGCCTGAACTCACCGCGACGTCTGTCGAGAAGTTTCTGATCGAAAAGTTCGACAGCGTC
TCCGACCTGATGCAGCTCTCGGAGGGCGAAGAATCTCGTGCTTTCAGCTTCGATGTAGGAGGGCGTGGAT
ATGTCCTGCGGGTAAATAGCTGCGCCGATGGTTTCTACAAAGATCGTTATGTTTATCGGCACTTTGCATC
GGCCGCGCTCCCGATTCCGGAAGTGCTTGACATTGGGGAATTCAGCGAGAGCCTGACCTATTGCATCTCC
CGCCGTGCACAGGGTGTCACGTTGCAAGACCTGCCTGAAACCGAACTGCCCGCTGTTCTGCAGCCGGTCG
CGGAGGCCATGGATGCGATCGCTGCGGCCGATCTTAGCCAGACGAGCGGGTTCGGCCCATTCGGACCGCA
AGGAATCGGTCAATACACTACATGGCGTGATTTCATATGCGCGATTGCTGATCCCCATGTGTATCACTGG
CAAACTGTGATGGACGACACCGTCAGTGCGTCCGTCGCGCAGGCTCTCGATGAGCTGATGCTTTGGGCCG
AGGACTGCCCCGAAGTCCGGCACCTCGTGCACGCGGATTTCGGCTCCAACAATGTCCTGACGGACAATGG
CCGCATAACAGCGGTCATTGACTGGAGCGAGGCGATGTTCGGGGATTCCCAATACGAGGTCGCCAACATC
TTCTTCTGGAGGCCGTGGTTGGCTTGTATGGAGCAGCAGACGCGCTACTTCGAGCGGAGGCATCCGGAGC
TTGCAGGATCGCCGCGGCTCCGGGCGTATATGCTCCGCATTGGTCTTGACCAACTCTATCAGAGCTTGGT
TGACGGCAATTTCGATGATGCAGCTTGGGCGCAGGGTCGATGCGACGCAATCGTCCGATCCGGAGCCGGG
ACTGTCGGGCGTACACAAATCGCCCGCAGAAGCGCGGCCGTCTGGACCGATGGCTGTGTAGAAGTACTCG
CCGATAGTGGAAACCGACGCCCCAGCACTCGTCCGAGGGCAAAGGAATAGCACGTACTACGAGATTTCGA
TTCCACCGCCGCCTTCTATGAAAGGTTGGGCTTCGGAATCGTTTTCCGGGACGCCGGCTGGATGATCCTC
CAGCGCGGGGATCTCATGCTGGAGTTCTTCGCCCACCCCAACTTGTTTATTGCAGCTTATAATGGTTACA
AATAAAGCAATAGCATCACAAATTTCACAAATAAAGCATTTTTTTCACTGCATTCTAGTTGTGGTTTGTC
CAAACTCATCAATGTATCTTATCATGTCTGTATACCGTCGACCTCTAGCTAGAGCTTGGCGTAATCATGG
TCATAGCTGTTTCCTGTGTGAAATTGTTATCCGCTCACAATTCCACACAACATACGAGCCGGAAGCATAA
AGTGTAAAGCCTGGGGTGCCTAATGAGTGAGCTAACTCACATTAATTGCGTTGCGCTCACTGCCCGCTTT
CCAGTCGGGAAACCTGTCGTGCCAGCTGCATTAATGAATCGGCCAACGCGCGGGGAGAGGCGGTTTGCGT
ATTGGGCGCTCTTCCGCTTCCTCGCTCACTGACTCGCTGCGCTCGGTCGTTCGGCTGCGGCGAGCGGTAT
CAGCTCACTCAAAGGCGGTAATACGGTTATCCACAGAATCAGGGGATAACGCAGGAAAGAACATGTGAGC
AAAAGGCCAGCAAAAGGCCAGGAACCGTAAAAAGGCCGCGTTGCTGGCGTTTTTCCATAGGCTCCGCCCC
CCTGACGAGCATCACAAAAATCGACGCTCAAGTCAGAGGTGGCGAAACCCGACAGGACTATAAAGATACC
AGGCGTTTCCCCCTGGAAGCTCCCTCGTGCGCTCTCCTGTTCCGACCCTGCCGCTTACCGGATACCTGTC
CGCCTTTCTCCCTTCGGGAAGCGTGGCGCTTTCTCATAGCTCACGCTGTAGGTATCTCAGTTCGGTGTAG
GTCGTTCGCTCCAAGCTGGGCTGTGTGCACGAACCCCCCGTTCAGCCCGACCGCTGCGCCTTATCCGGTA
ACTATCGTCTTGAGTCCAACCCGGTAAGACACGACTTATCGCCACTGGCAGCAGCCACTGGTAACAGGAT
TAGCAGAGCGAGGTATGTAGGCGGTGCTACAGAGTTCTTGAAGTGGTGGCCTAACTACGGCTACACTAGA
AGAACAGTATTTGGTATCTGCGCTCTGCTGAAGCCAGTTACCTTCGGAAAAAGAGTTGGTAGCTCTTGAT
CCGGCAAACAAACCACCGCTGGTAGCGGTGGTTTTTTTGTTTGCAAGCAGCAGATTACGCGCAGAAAAAA
AGGATCTCAAGAAGATCCTTTGATCTTTTCTACGGGGTCTGACGCTCAGTGGAACGAAAACTCACGTTAA
GGGATTTTGGTCATGAGATTATCAAAAAGGATCTTCACCTAGATCCTTTTAAATTAAAAATGAAGTTTTA
AATCAATCTAAAGTATATATGAGTAAACTTGGTCTGACAGTTACCAATGCTTAATCAGTGAGGCACCTAT
CTCAGCGATCTGTCTATTTCGTTCATCCATAGTTGCCTGACTCCCCGTCGTGTAGATAACTACGATACGG
GAGGGCTTACCATCTGGCCCCAGTGCTGCAATGATACCGCGAGACCCACGCTCACCGGCTCCAGATTTAT
CAGCAATAAACCAGCCAGCCGGAAGGGCCGAGCGCAGAAGTGGTCCTGCAACTTTATCCGCCTCCATCCA
GTCTATTAATTGTTGCCGGGAAGCTAGAGTAAGTAGTTCGCCAGTTAATAGTTTGCGCAACGTTGTTGCC
ATTGCTACAGGCATCGTGGTGTCACGCTCGTCGTTTGGTATGGCTTCATTCAGCTCCGGTTCCCAACGAT
CAAGGCGAGTTACATGATCCCCCATGTTGTGCAAAAAAGCGGTTAGCTCCTTCGGTCCTCCGATCGTTGT
CAGAAGTAAGTTGGCCGCAGTGTTATCACTCATGGTTATGGCAGCACTGCATAATTCTCTTACTGTCATG
CCATCCGTAAGATGCTTTTCTGTGACTGGTGAGTACTCAACCAAGTCATTCTGAGAATAGTGTATGCGGC
GACCGAGTTGCTCTTGCCCGGCGTCAATACGGGATAATACCGCGCCACATAGCAGAACTTTAAAAGTGCT
CATCATTGGAAAACGTTCTTCGGGGCGAAAACTCTCAAGGATCTTACCGCTGTTGAGATCCAGTTCGATG
TAACCCACTCGTGCACCCAACTGATCTTCAGCATCTTTTACTTTCACCAGCGTTTCTGGGTGAGCAAAAA
CAGGAAGGCAAAATGCCGCAAAAAAGGGAATAAGGGCGACACGGAAATGTTGAATACTCATACTCTTCCT
TTTTCAATATTATTGAAGCATTTATCAGGGTTATTGTCTCATGAGCGGATACATATTTGAATGTATTTAG
AAAAATAAACAAATAGGGGTTCCGCGCACATTTCCCCGAAAAGTGCCACCTGAC
Features (pLannotate 1.2.2; 22 found; start..end, strand, type, name):
     31..83      -  misc_feature   bom (fragment): basis of mobility region from pBR322
    238..617     +  enhancer       CMV enhancer: human cytomegalovirus immediate early enhancer
    618..821     +  promoter       CMV promoter: human cytomegalovirus (CMV) immediate early promoter
    823..842     +  promoter       PLtetO-1 promoter (fragment): modified phage lambda PL promoter with tet operator sites (Lutz and Bujard, 1997)
    844..863     +  promoter       PLtetO-1 promoter (fragment): modified phage lambda PL promoter with tet operator sites (Lutz and Bujard, 1997)
    871..904     +  promoter       TRE3GV promoter (fragment): 3rd-generation Tet-responsive promoter that can be activated by binding of Tet-On® 3G, optimized for retroviral and lentiviral vectors
   1005..1021    +  CDS            TEV site (fragment): tobacco etch virus (TEV) protease recognition and cleavage site
   1111..1176    +  CDS            3xFLAG: three tandem FLAG® epitope tags, followed by an enterokinase cleavage site
   1211..1435    +  polyA_signal   bGH poly(A) signal: bovine growth hormone polyadenylation signal
   1439..1460    +  promoter       SV40 promoter (fragment): SV40 enhancer and early promoter
   1481..1714    +  rep_origin     f1 ori (fragment) (sequence partly withheld): f1 bacteriophage origin of replication; arrow indicates direction of (+) strand synthesis
   1719..1766    +  protein_bind   FRT: FLP-mediated recombination occurs in the 8-bp core sequence TCTAGAAA (Turan and Bode, 2011). FLP recombinase from the Saccharomyces cerevisiae 2μ plasmid
   1774..2796    +  CDS            HygR: aminoglycoside phosphotransferase from E. coli; aph(4)-Ia; confers resistance to hygromycin
   2806..2931    +  CDS            ble (fragment): BLE_KLEPN - Experimental evidence at protein level: Swiss-Prot protein existence level 1. Binding protein with a strong affinity to the bleomycin family of antibiotics. Binds to CL990; an antimitotic-antibiotic compound. From Klebsiella pneumoniae.
   2926..3047    +  polyA_signal   SV40 poly(A) signal: SV40 polyadenylation signal
   3120..3136    -  protein_bind   lac operator: The lac repressor binds to the lac operator to inhibit transcription in E. coli. This inhibition can be relieved by adding lactose or isopropyl-β-D-thiogalactopyranoside (IPTG). lac repressor encoded by lacI
   3144..3174    -  promoter       lac promoter: promoter for the E. coli lac operon
   3189..3210    -  protein_bind   CAP binding site: CAP binding activates transcription in the presence of cAMP. E. coli catabolite activator protein
   3223..3315    -  CDS            lacI (fragment): lac repressor; lacI; The lac repressor binds to the lac operator to inhibit transcription in E. coli. This inhibition can be relieved by adding lactose or isopropyl-β-D-thiogalactopyranoside (IPTG).
   3498..4086    -  rep_origin     ori: high-copy-number ColE1/pMB1/pBR322/pUC origin of replication
   4257..5117    -  CDS            AmpR: β-lactamase; bla; confers resistance to ampicillin, carbenicillin, and related antibiotics
   5118..5222    -  promoter       AmpR promoter: bla
