[The description below was written by a language model from this plasmid's Addgene catalogue record and pLannotate feature annotations shown in this document.]
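Description:
pKK-TEV-3XFLAG is an empty mammalian expression backbone of about 5.25 kb derived from pcDNA5/FRT/TO, designed to express a protein of interest with a C-terminal 3xFLAG epitope that can be removed with TEV protease. It belongs to the pKK vector family, whose shared cloning site was optimized for sequence- and ligation-independent cloning (SLIC), so that one coding sequence can be moved into all family members with a small set of universal primers. Conventional restriction and ligation cloning is also possible. In bacteria the plasmid is maintained at high copy from a ColE1/pUC-type origin and selected with ampicillin through the β-lactamase gene. The feature table also picks up backbone remnants, including a partial f1 origin and lac promoter/operator elements.

The expression cassette consists of the CMV immediate-early enhancer and promoter followed by short tet operator matches, which the annotation software labels as fragments of other Tet-regulated promoters. This fits the depositor's description of a tetracycline-responsive CMV promoter, in which transcription is held off by Tet repressor in a suitable host line and induced by tetracycline. Downstream lie the cloning region, the TEV site, the 3xFLAG coding sequence and the bGH polyadenylation signal. A separate FRT site sits directly upstream of a hygromycin resistance gene with an SV40 poly(A) signal. No intact promoter is annotated in front of it, consistent with the Flp-In design, in which FLP-mediated integration at a genomic FRT locus enables hygromycin selection. The vector is therefore suited to generating stable, inducible cell lines. The depositor notes that 3xFLAG outperforms single FLAG for immunostaining, western blotting and pull-down experiments, and that its sequence is not simply three repeats of the FLAG tag.
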