Addgene plasmid #105784: pKK-TEV-3XFLAG
Purpose: (Empty Backbone) Expression of your protein of interest in fusion with 3xFLAG at the C-terminus. The tag is cleavable by TEV protease.
Depositing lab: Andrzej Dziembowski. Depositing organization: Polish Academy of Sciences, Institute of Biochemistry and Biophysics. Publication: Versatile approach for functional analysis of human proteins and efficient stable cell line generation using FLP-mediated recombination system. Szczesny RJ, Kowalska K, Klosowska-Kosicka K, Chlebowski A, Owczarek EP, Warkocki Z, Kulinski TM, Adamska D, Affek K, Jedroszkowiak A, Kotrys AV, Tomecki R, Krawczyk PS, Borowski LS, Dziembowski A. PLoS One. 2018 Mar 28;13(3):e0194887. doi: 10.1371/journal.pone.0194887. eCollection 2018. PubMed 29590189.
Backbone
  Vector backbone: pcDNA5/FRT/TO
  Backbone manufacturer: Invitrogen
  Vector type: Mammalian Expression ; Flp-In competent
  Selectable markers: Hygromycin
  Tag / fusion protein: TEV-3XFLAG (C terminal on backbone)
Growth in bacteria
  Bacterial resistance: Ampicillin, 100 μg/mL
  Growth temperature: 37°C
  Growth strain: DH5alpha
  Copy number: High Copy
Gene/Insert
  Gene/Insert name: None
  Tag / fusion protein: TEV-3XFLAG (C terminal on backbone)
Terms and licenses: Academic/Nonprofit Terms; Industry Terms: Not Available to Industry
Depositor comments: This vector is a member of the pKK vector family. Its cloning site was optimized for the SLIC approach, however, a traditional restriction and ligation based approach is also possible (see Szczesny RJ et al. for detailed protocols; bioRxiv, doi: https://doi.org/10.1101/160101) This vector is a derivate of the pcDNA5/FRT/TO plasmid (Invitrogen) and is suitable for stable cell line generation using the Flp-In system. Transcription of the gene of interest is driven by a tetracycline responsive CMV promoter. A given coding sequence can be cloned into all pKK vectors using just three universal PCR primers and a ligation-independent DNA cloning method. 3xFLAG epitope improves detection by antibody staining in immunocytochemistry and western blot in comparison to FLAG tag. It was also found to be superior to FLAG tag in pull down experiments (PMID: 10769759, 11721627, 22668517). Note that 3xFLAG has different sequence than 3 repeats of FLAG tag.
How to cite: pKK-TEV-3XFLAG was a gift from Andrzej Dziembowski (Addgene plasmid # 105784 ; http://n2t.net/addgene:105784 ; RRID:Addgene_105784)
